Addgene plasmid #144002: TFORF2176
Purpose: Lentiviral vector for overexpressing transcription factor ORFs with unique 24-bp barcodes. Barcodes facilitate identification of transcription factors in pooled screens.
Depositing lab: Feng Zhang. Depositing organization: Broad Institute. Publication: A transcription factor atlas of directed differentiation. Joung J, Ma S, Tay T, Geiger-Schuller KR, Kirchgatterer PC, Verdine VK, Guo B, Arias-Garcia MA, Allen WE, Singh A, Kuksenko O, Abudayyeh OO, Gootenberg JS, Fu Z, Macrae RK, Buenrostro JD, Regev A, Zhang F. Cell. 2023 Jan 5;186(1):209-229.e26. doi: 10.1016/j.cell.2022.11.026. PubMed 36608654.
Backbone
  Vector backbone: pLX_TRC317
  Backbone manufacturer: Broad Institute Genetic Perturbation Platform
  Backbone size w/o insert (bp): 8264
  Vector type: Mammalian Expression, Lentiviral
  Selectable markers: Puromycin
Growth in bacteria
  Bacterial resistance: Ampicillin, 100 μg/mL
  Growth temperature: 37°C
  Growth strain: NEB Stable
  Copy number: High Copy
Gene/Insert
  Gene/Insert name: ZNF419
  Species: H. sapiens (human)
  Insert size (bp): 1598
  Entrez Gene: ZNF419 (a.k.a. ZNF419A, FLJ23233)
  Promoter: EF1a
  Cloning method: Unknown
  Sequencing primers: 5′ GGGTGGAGACTGAAGTTAGGCCAG; 3′ CACATAGCGTAAAAGGAGCAACATAG
Terms and licenses: Academic/Nonprofit Terms; Industry Terms: Not Available to Industry
Depositor comments: NM_001098492,ENST00000426954 . The transcription factor ORF portion of this plasmid was synthesized by Genewiz. Please test multiple small colonies in case of plasmid recombination. To make this collection available in a timely manner, a portion of this collection was not fully sequenced by Addgene. If an Addgene verified full plasmid sequence is not available, please contact us prior to placing an order to request the full sequence.
How to cite: TFORF2176 was a gift from Feng Zhang (Addgene plasmid # 144002 ; http://n2t.net/addgene:144002 ; RRID:Addgene_144002)
