[The description below was written by a language model from this plasmid's Addgene catalogue record and pLannotate feature annotations shown in this document.]
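Description:
TFORF2176 is a third-generation-style, self-inactivating lentiviral expression plasmid built on the pLX_TRC317 backbone and carrying the human zinc-finger transcription factor ZNF419 as its open reading frame. It belongs to a barcoded transcription factor ORF collection in which each construct bears a unique 24-bp barcode, so that the factor delivered to a cell can be identified by sequencing in pooled overexpression screens. In bacteria the plasmid is maintained by a high-copy ColE1/pUC-type origin and selected with ampicillin through β-lactamase. An f1 origin and remnants of a lac/T7/T3 cloning region are also present. The depositor warns of possible recombination, a known issue with LTR-containing plasmids.

The viral genome is transcribed from an RSV promoter fused to a truncated HIV-1 5' LTR, followed by the Ψ packaging signal with a gag fragment, the Rev response element for nuclear export of the full-length RNA, and a cPPT/CTS element that aids nuclear import. It ends in a ΔU3 3' LTR, which inactivates LTR promoter activity after integration. Within this unit, an SV40 early promoter drives puromycin N-acetyltransferase for selection of transduced mammalian cells, and a separate EF-1α promoter drives the ZNF419 ORF, with a downstream WPRE to enhance transcript stability and expression.

The automated annotation labels only the first part of the insert, and does so as a fragment of the closely related paralogue ZNF773 (also called ZNF419B). This most likely reflects sequence similarity rather than a different insert. The barcode itself is not annotated in the feature table, so its exact position is not stated.
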