Features (pLannotate 1.2.2; 31 found; start..end, strand, type, name):
      5..231     +  promoter       RSV promoter: Rous sarcoma virus enhancer/promoter
    232..412     +  LTR            5' LTR (truncated): truncated 5' long terminal repeat (LTR) from HIV-1
    459..584     +  misc_feature   HIV-1 Ψ: packaging signal of human immunodeficiency virus type 1
    568..931     +  CDS            HIV-1 gag (fragment): gag protein from human immunodeficiency virus 1; gag
   1077..1310    +  misc_feature   RRE: The Rev response element (RRE) of HIV-1 allows for Rev-dependent mRNA export from the nucleus to the cytoplasm.
   1687..1713    +  CDS            Rev (fragment): human immunodeficiency virus 1 (HIV-1) Rev protein; rev; enhances nuclear export of unspliced and incompletely spliced viral mRNAs
   1720..1743    +  promoter       SV40 promoter (fragment): SV40 early promoter
   1744..1815    +  promoter       SV40 promoter (fragment): SV40 enhancer and early promoter
   1839..1974    +  rep_origin     SV40 ori: SV40 origin of replication
   2020..2616    +  CDS            PuroR (fragment): puromycin N-acetyltransferase; pac from Streptomyces; confers resistance to puromycin
   2665..2782    +  misc_feature   cPPT/CTS: central polypurine tract and central termination sequence of HIV-1
   2847..2913    +  CDS            small t antigen (fragment): SV40 (simian virus 40) small t antigen
   2920..4098    +  promoter       EF-1α promoter: strong constitutive promoter for human elongation factor EF-1α
   4115..4750    +  CDS            ZNF773 (fragment): ZN773_HUMAN - Also known as ZNF419B. Experimental evidence at protein level: Swiss-Prot protein existence level 1. May be involved in transcriptional regulation. From Homo sapiens (Human).
   5624..5677    +  promoter       U6 promoter (fragment): RNA polymerase III promoter for human U6 snRNA
   5719..6307    +  misc_feature   WPRE: woodchuck hepatitis virus posttranscriptional regulatory element
   6358..6377    +  misc_feature   cPPT/CTS (fragment): central polypurine tract and central termination sequence of HIV-1
   6379..6612    +  LTR            3' LTR (ΔU3): self-inactivating 3' long terminal repeat (LTR) from HIV-1
   6690..6811    +  polyA_signal   SV40 poly(A) signal: SV40 polyadenylation signal
   6851..6986    +  rep_origin     SV40 ori: SV40 origin of replication
   7007..7025    -  promoter       T7 promoter: promoter for bacteriophage T7 RNA polymerase
   7033..7188    +  CDS            lacZα (fragment): LacZα fragment of β-galactosidase; lacZ fragment
   7193..7621    +  rep_origin     f1 ori (sequence partly withheld): f1 bacteriophage origin of replication; arrow indicates direction of (+) strand synthesis
   7674..7778    +  promoter       AmpR promoter: bla
   7779..8639    +  CDS            AmpR: β-lactamase; bla; confers resistance to ampicillin, carbenicillin, and related antibiotics
   8810..9398    +  rep_origin     ori: high-copy-number ColE1/pMB1/pBR322/pUC origin of replication
   9581..9673    +  CDS            lacI (fragment): lac repressor; lacI; The lac repressor binds to the lac operator to inhibit transcription in E. coli. This inhibition can be relieved by adding lactose or isopropyl-β-D-thiogalactopyranoside (IPTG).
   9686..9707    +  protein_bind   CAP binding site: CAP binding activates transcription in the presence of cAMP. E. coli catabolite activator protein
   9722..9752    +  promoter       lac promoter: promoter for the E. coli lac operon
   9760..9776    +  protein_bind   lac operator: The lac repressor binds to the lac operator to inhibit transcription in E. coli. This inhibition can be relieved by adding lactose or isopropyl-β-D-thiogalactopyranoside (IPTG). lac repressor encoded by lacI
   9821..9839    +  promoter       T3 promoter: promoter for bacteriophage T3 RNA polymerase
>Addgene plasmid #144002 | TFORF2176 | addgene full sequence | sequence record 400566 | Addgene NGS Result
TTAATGTAGTCTTATGCAATACTCTTGTAGTCTTGCAACATGGTAACGATGAGTTAGCAACATGCCTTAC
AAGGAGAGAAAAAGCACCGTGCATGCCGATTGGTGGAAGTAAGGTGGTACGATCGTGCCTTATTAGGAAG
GCAACAGACGGGTCTGACATGGATTGGACGAACCACTGAATTGCCGCATTGCAGAGATATTGTATTTAAG
TGCCTAGCTCGATACATAAACGGGTCTCTCTGGTTAGACCAGATCTGAGCCTGGGAGCTCTCTGGCTAAC
TAGGGAACCCACTGCTTAAGCCTCAATAAAGCTTGCCTTGAGTGCTTCAAGTAGTGTGTGCCCGTCTGTT
GTGTGACTCTGGTAACTAGAGATCCCTCAGACCCTTTTAGTCAGTGTGGAAAATCTCTAGCAGTGGCGCC
CGAACAGGGACTTGAAAGCGAAAGGGAAACCAGAGGAGCTCTCTCGACGCAGGACTCGGCTTGCTGAAGC
GCGCACGGCAAGAGGCGAGGGGCGGCGACTGGTGAGTACGCCAAAAATTTTGACTAGCGGAGGCTAGAAG
GAGAGAGATGGGTGCGAGAGCGTCAGTATTAAGCGGGGGAGAATTAGATCGCGATGGGAAAAAATTCGGT
TAAGGCCAGGGGGAAAGAAAAAATATAAATTAAAACATATAGTATGGGCAAGCAGGGAGCTAGAACGATT
CGCAGTTAATCCTGGCCTGTTAGAAACATCAGAAGGCTGTAGACAAATACTGGGACAGCTACAACCATCC
CTTCAGACAGGATCAGAAGAACTTAGATCATTATATAATACAGTAGCAACCCTCTATTGTGTGCATCAAA
GGATAGAGATAAAAGACACCAAGGAAGCTTTAGACAAGATAGAGGAAGAGCAAAACAAAAGTAAGACCAC
CGCACAGCAAGCGGCCGCTGATCTTCAGACCTGGAGGAGGAGATATGAGGGACAATTGGAGAAGTGAATT
ATATAAATATAAAGTAGTAAAAATTGAACCATTAGGAGTAGCACCCACCAAGGCAAAGAGAAGAGTGGTG
CAGAGAGAAAAAAGAGCAGTGGGAATAGGAGCTTTGTTCCTTGGGTTCTTGGGAGCAGCAGGAAGCACTA
TGGGCGCAGCGTCAATGACGCTGACGGTACAGGCCAGACAATTATTGTCTGGTATAGTGCAGCAGCAGAA
CAATTTGCTGAGGGCTATTGAGGCGCAACAGCATCTGTTGCAACTCACAGTCTGGGGCATCAAGCAGCTC
CAGGCAAGAATCCTGGCTGTGGAAAGATACCTAAAGGATCAACAGCTCCTGGGGATTTGGGGTTGCTCTG
GAAAACTCATTTGCACCACTGCTGTGCCTTGGAATGCTAGTTGGAGTAATAAATCTCTGGAACAGATTTG
GAATCACACGACCTGGATGGAGTGGGACAGAGAAATTAACAATTACACAAGCTTAATACACTCCTTAATT
GAAGAATCGCAAAACCAGCAAGAAAAGAATGAACAAGAATTATTGGAATTAGATAAATGGGCAAGTTTGT
GGAATTGGTTTAACATAACAAATTGGCTGTGGTATATAAAATTATTCATAATGATAGTAGGAGGCTTGGT
AGGTTTAAGAATAGTTTTTGCTGTACTTTCTATAGTGAATAGAGTTAGGCAGGGATATTCACCATTATCG
TTTCAGACCCACCTCCCAACCCCGAGGGGACCCATGCATTGCATCTCAATTAGTCAGCAACCAGGTGTGG
AAAGTCCCCAGGCTCCCCAGCAGGCAGAAGTATGCAAAGCATGCGTCTCAATTAGTCAGCAACCATAGTC
CCGCCCCTAACTCCGCCCATCCCGCCCCTAACTCCGCCCAGTTCCGCCCATTCTCCGCCCCATGGCTGAC
TAATTTTTTTTATTTATGCAGAGGCCGAGGCCGCCTCGGCCTCTGAGCTATTCCAGAAGTAGTGAGGAGG
CTTTTTTGGAGGCCTAGGCTTTTGCAAAAAGCTTTCTAGAGGTACCACCGGAGCTTACCATGACCGAGTA
CAAGCCCACGGTGCGCCTCGCCACCCGCGACGACGTCCCCAGGGCCGTACGCACCCTCGCCGCCGCGTTC
GCCGACTACCCCGCCACGCGCCACACCGTCGATCCGGACCGCCACATCGAGCGGGTCACCGAGCTGCAAG
AACTCTTCCTCACGCGCGTCGGGCTCGACATCGGCAAGGTGTGGGTCGCGGACGACGGCGCCGCCGTGGC
GGTCTGGACCACGCCGGAGAGCGTCGAAGCGGGGGCGGTGTTCGCCGAGATCGGCCCGCGCATGGCCGAG
TTGAGCGGTTCCCGGCTGGCCGCGCAGCAACAGATGGAAGGCCTCCTGGCGCCGCACCGGCCCAAGGAGC
CCGCGTGGTTCCTGGCCACCGTCGGCGTCTCGCCCGACCACCAGGGCAAGGGTCTGGGCAGCGCCGTCGT
GCTCCCCGGAGTGGAGGCGGCCGAGCGCGCCGGGGTGCCCGCCTTCCTGGAGACCTCCGCGCCCCGCAAC
CTCCCCTTCTACGAGCGGCTCGGCTTCACCGTCACCGCCGACGTCGAGGTGCCCGAAGGACCGCGCACCT
GGTGCATGACCCGCAAGCCCGGTGCCAGTTAACGAATTCTAGATCTTGAGACAAATGGCAGTATTCATCC
ACAATTTTAAAAGAAAAGGGGGGATTGGGGGGTACAGTGCAGGGGAAAGAATAGTAGACATAATAGCAAC
AGACATACAAACTAAAGAATTACAAAAACAAATTACAAAAATTCAAAATTTTCGGGTTTATTACAGGGAC
AGCAGAGATCCACTTTGGCGCCGGCTCGAGGCCTGCAGGTGCAAAGATGGATAAAGTTTTAAACAGAGAG
GAATCTTTGCAGCTAATGGACCTTCTAGGTCTTGAAAGGAGTGGGAATTGGCTCCGGTGCCCGTCAGTGG
GCAGAGCGCACATCGCCCACAGTCCCCGAGAAGTTGGGGGGAGGGGTCGGCAATTGAACCGGTGCCTAGA
GAAGGTGGCGCGGGGTAAACTGGGAAAGTGATGTCGTGTACTGGCTCCGCCTTTTTCCCGAGGGTGGGGG
AGAACCGTATATAAGTGCAGTAGTCGCCGTGAACGTTCTTTTTCGCAACGGGTTTGCCGCCAGAACACAG
GTAAGTGCCGTGTGTGGTTCCCGCGGGCCTGGCCTCTTTACGGGTTATGGCCCTTGCGTGCCTTGAATTA
CTTCCACCTGGCTGCAGTACGTGATTCTTGATCCCGAGCTTCGGGTTGGAAGTGGGTGGGAGAGTTCGAG
GCCTTGCGCTTAAGGAGCCCCTTCGCCTCGTGCTTGAGTTGAGGCCTGGCCTGGGCGCTGGGGCCGCCGC
GTGCGAATCTGGTGGCACCTTCGCGCCTGTCTCGCTGCTTTCGATAAGTCTCTAGCCATTTAAAATTTTT
GATGACCTGCTGCGACGCTTTTTTTCTGGCAAGATAGTCTTGTAAATGCGGGCCAAGATCTGCACACTGG
TATTTCGGTTTTTGGGGCCGCGGGCGGCGACGGGGCCCGTGCGTCCCAGCGCACATGTTCGGCGAGGCGG
GGCCTGCGAGCGCGGCCACCGAGAATCGGACGGGGGTAGTCTCAAGCTGGCCGGCCTGCTCTGGTGCCTG
GCCTCGCGCCGCCGTGTATCGCCCCGCCCTGGGCGGCAAGGCTGGCCCGGTCGGCACCAGTTGCGTGAGC
GGAAAGATGGCCGCTTCCCGGCCCTGCTGCAGGGAGCTCAAAATGGAGGACGCGGCGCTCGGGAGAGCGG
GCGGGTGAGTCACCCACACAAAGGAAAAGGGCCTTTCCGTCCTCAGCCGTCGCTTCATGTGACTCCACGG
AGTACCGGGCGCCGTCCAGGCACCTCGATTAGTTCTCGAGCTTTTGGAGTACGTCGTCTTTAGGTTGGGG
GGAGGGGTTTTATGCGATGGAGTTTCCCCACACTGAGTGGGTGGAGACTGAAGTTAGGCCAGCTTGGCAC
TTGATGTAATTCTCCTTGGAATTTGCCCTTTTTGAGTTTGGATCTTGGTTCATTCTCAAGCCTCAGACAG
TGGTTCAAAGTTTTTTTCTTCCATTTCAGGTGTCGTGAGGCTAGCACCGCCACCATGGCGGCGGCCGCCC
TGAGGGACCCCGCTCAGCAGGGCTATGTGACCTTTGAGGATGTGGCTGTCTACTTCTCCCAGGAGGAATG
GAGATTGCTTGATGACGCTCAGAGGCTCCTCTACCGCAATGTGATGCTGGAGAACTTTACACTTCTGGCC
TCTCTGGGACTTGCATCTTCCAAGACCCATGAAATAACCCAGCTGGAGTCATGGGAGGAGCCCTTCATGC
CTGCTTGGGAAGTTGTGACTTCAGCCATACCGAGAGGTTGTTGGCATGGAGCCGAGGCTGAGGAGGCTCC
TGAGCAGATTGCTTCTGTAGGACTGCTCAGTTCAAACATTCAGCAACACCAGAAGCAGCACTGTGGAGAG
AAACCCTTAAAAAGACAAGAGGGCAGGGTCCCAGTTTTGAGGAGTTGCAAAGTTCACCTATCAGAGAAGT
CCTTGCAAAGCAGGGAGGTTGGGAAGGCCCTCCTGATCAGCTCAGGTGTTCTCAAGCACCAGGTGACTCA
CACAGGAGAGAAGTCACATAGGAGCTCCAAAAGTAGGGAGGCCTTTCATGCTGGAAAAAGGCATTACAAA
TGCAGTGAATGTGGGAAAGCCTTTGGTCAGAAATATTTACTTGTTCAGCACCAGAGACTACATGCTGGGA
AAAAGACGTATGAATGCAGTGAATGTGGGAAGTTATTTAGAGATATGTCCAACCTTTTTATACACCAAAT
AGTTCACACTGGAGAAAGGCCTTACGGGTGTAGTAACTGTGGAAAATCCTTTAGCCGTAATGCTCACCTC
ATTGAACACCAGAGAGTTCACACTGGAGAAAAGCCTTTTACATGCAGTGAATGTGGAAAAGCTTTCAGGC
ATAATTCCACACTTGTTCAGCATCACAAAATCCACACTGGAGTAAGGCCTTATGAGTGCAGTGAATGTGG
AAAATTGTTTAGTTTCAACTCCAGCCTCATGAAACATCAGAGAATTCACACTGGAGAAAGACCTTATAAG
TGCAGTGAATGTGGAAAATTCTATAGCCACAAGTCCAACCTTATCAAACATTGGCGTGTTCATACTGGAG
AAAGGCCTTACAAGTGCAGCGACTGTGGGAAATTTTTTACCCAATGCTCAAGCCTCATGCAACATCAAAA
AGTTCACACTGGAGAAAAGCCTTTTAAGTGCAATGAATGTGGGAGATTCTTTAGAGAGAATTCCACCCTA
GTTAGACATCAGAGGGTTCACACTGGAGCAAAGCCTTATGAGTGCAGGGAATGTGGGAAATTTTTTAGCC
AAAGCTCAACCCTCATGCAACATCGAAAAGTTCACATTGGAGAAAAGCCTTTTAAGTGCAATGAATGTGG
GAGATTGTTTAGAGAGAATTCCAGCCTTGTTAAACATCAGAGGGTTCACACTGGAGCAAAGCCTTATGAG
TGCAGGGAATGTGGGAAGTTTTTTCGCCACAACTCCAGTCTTTTTAAACATCGAAGGATTCACACTGGAG
AAATGCAGTAGTAATGAACTAGTCCGTAACTTGAAAGTATTTCGATTTCTTGGCTTTATATATCTTGTGG
AAAGGACGAGAATAGAATACCTAAGGCAATGCAACGCGTTAAGTCGACAATCAACCTCTGGATTACAAAA
TTTGTGAAAGATTGACTGGTATTCTTAACTATGTTGCTCCTTTTACGCTATGTGGATACGCTGCTTTAAT
GCCTTTGTATCATGCTATTGCTTCCCGTATGGCTTTCATTTTCTCCTCCTTGTATAAATCCTGGTTGCTG
TCTCTTTATGAGGAGTTGTGGCCCGTTGTCAGGCAACGTGGCGTGGTGTGCACTGTGTTTGCTGACGCAA
CCCCCACTGGTTGGGGCATTGCCACCACCTGTCAGCTCCTTTCCGGGACTTTCGCTTTCCCCCTCCCTAT
TGCCACGGCGGAACTCATCGCCGCCTGCCTTGCCCGCTGCTGGACAGGGGCTCGGCTGTTGGGCACTGAC
AATTCCGTGGTGTTGTCGGGGAAATCATCGTCCTTTCCTTGGCTGCTCGCCTGTGTTGCCACCTGGATTC
TGCGCGGGACGTCCTTCTGCTACGTCCCTTCGGCCCTCAATCCAGCGGACCTTCCTTCCCGCGGCCTGCT
GCCGGCTCTGCGGCCTCTTCCGCGTCTTCGCCTTCGCCCTCAGACGAGTCGGATCTCCCTTTGGGCCGCC
TCCCCGCGTCGACTTTAAGACCAATGACTTACAAGGCAGCTGTAGATCTTAGCCACTTTTTAAAAGAAAA
GGGGGGACTGGAAGGGCTAATTCACTCCCAACGAAGACAAGATCTGCTTTTTGCTTGTACTGGGTCTCTC
TGGTTAGACCAGATCTGAGCCTGGGAGCTCTCTGGCTAACTAGGGAACCCACTGCTTAAGCCTCAATAAA
GCTTGCCTTGAGTGCTTCAAGTAGTGTGTGCCCGTCTGTTGTGTGACTCTGGTAACTAGAGATCCCTCAG
ACCCTTTTAGTCAGTGTGGAAAATCTCTAGCAGTACGTATAGTAGTTCATGTCATCTTATTATTCAGTAT
TTATAACTTGCAAAGAAATGAATATCAGAGAGTGAGAGGAACTTGTTTATTGCAGCTTATAATGGTTACA
AATAAAGCAATAGCATCACAAATTTCACAAATAAAGCATTTTTTTCACTGCATTCTAGTTGTGGTTTGTC
CAAACTCATCAATGTATCTTATCATGTCTGGCTCTAGCTATCCCGCCCCTAACTCCGCCCATCCCGCCCC
TAACTCCGCCCAGTTCCGCCCATTCTCCGCCCCATGGCTGACTAATTTTTTTTATTTATGCAGAGGCCGA
GGCCGCCTCGGCCTCTGAGCTATTCCAGAAGTAGTGAGGAGGCTTTTTTGGAGGCCTAGGGACGTACCCA
ATTCGCCCTATAGTGAGTCGTATTACGCGCGCTCACTGGCCGTCGTTTTACAACGTCGTGACTGGGAAAA
CCCTGGCGTTACCCAACTTAATCGCCTTGCAGCACATCCCCCTTTCGCCAGCTGGCGTAATAGCGAAGAG
GCCCGCACCGATCGCCCTTCCCAACAGTTGCGCAGCCTGAATGGCGAATGGG
[124 nt withheld, positions 7193-7316]
C
[91 nt withheld, positions 7318-7408]
A
[49 nt withheld, positions 7410-7458]
CCTTTGACGTTGGAGTCCACGTTCTTT
[37 nt withheld, positions 7486-7522]
ACCCTATCTCGGTCTATTCTTTTGATTTATAAGGGATTTTGCCGATTTCGGCCTATTGGTTAAAAAATGA
GCTGATTTAACAAAAATTTAACGCGAATTTTAACAAAATATTAACGCTTACAATTTAGGTGGCACTTTTC
GGGGAAATGTGCGCGGAACCCCTATTTGTTTATTTTTCTAAATACATTCAAATATGTATCCGCTCATGAG
ACAATAACCCTGATAAATGCTTCAATAATATTGAAAAAGGAAGAGTATGAGTATTCAACATTTCCGTGTC
GCCCTTATTCCCTTTTTTGCGGCATTTTGCCTTCCTGTTTTTGCTCACCCAGAAACGCTGGTGAAAGTAA
AAGATGCTGAAGATCAGTTGGGTGCACGAGTGGGTTACATCGAACTGGATCTCAACAGCGGTAAGATCCT
TGAGAGTTTTCGCCCCGAAGAACGTTTTCCAATGATGAGCACTTTTAAAGTTCTGCTATGTGGCGCGGTA
TTATCCCGTATTGACGCCGGGCAAGAGCAACTCGGTCGCCGCATACACTATTCTCAGAATGACTTGGTTG
AGTACTCACCAGTCACAGAAAAGCATCTTACGGATGGCATGACAGTAAGAGAATTATGCAGTGCTGCCAT
AACCATGAGTGATAACACTGCGGCCAACTTACTTCTGACAACGATCGGAGGACCGAAGGAGCTAACCGCT
TTTTTGCACAACATGGGGGATCATGTAACTCGCCTTGATCGTTGGGAACCGGAGCTGAATGAAGCCATAC
CAAACGACGAGCGTGACACCACGATGCCTGTAGCAATGGCAACAACGTTGCGCAAACTATTAACTGGCGA
ACTACTTACTCTAGCTTCCCGGCAACAATTAATAGACTGGATGGAGGCGGATAAAGTTGCAGGACCACTT
CTGCGCTCGGCCCTTCCGGCTGGCTGGTTTATTGCTGATAAATCTGGAGCCGGTGAGCGTGGGTCTCGCG
GTATCATTGCAGCACTGGGGCCAGATGGTAAGCCCTCCCGTATCGTAGTTATCTACACGACGGGGAGTCA
GGCAACTATGGATGAACGAAATAGACAGATCGCTGAGATAGGTGCCTCACTGATTAAGCATTGGTAACTG
TCAGACCAAGTTTACTCATATATACTTTAGATTGATTTAAAACTTCATTTTTAATTTAAAAGGATCTAGG
TGAAGATCCTTTTTGATAATCTCATGACCAAAATCCCTTAACGTGAGTTTTCGTTCCACTGAGCGTCAGA
CCCCGTAGAAAAGATCAAAGGATCTTCTTGAGATCCTTTTTTTCTGCGCGTAATCTGCTGCTTGCAAACA
AAAAAACCACCGCTACCAGCGGTGGTTTGTTTGCCGGATCAAGAGCTACCAACTCTTTTTCCGAAGGTAA
CTGGCTTCAGCAGAGCGCAGATACCAAATACTGTTCTTCTAGTGTAGCCGTAGTTAGGCCACCACTTCAA
GAACTCTGTAGCACCGCCTACATACCTCGCTCTGCTAATCCTGTTACCAGTGGCTGCTGCCAGTGGCGAT
AAGTCGTGTCTTACCGGGTTGGACTCAAGACGATAGTTACCGGATAAGGCGCAGCGGTCGGGCTGAACGG
GGGGTTCGTGCACACAGCCCAGCTTGGAGCGAACGACCTACACCGAACTGAGATACCTACAGCGTGAGCT
ATGAGAAAGCGCCACGCTTCCCGAAGGGAGAAAGGCGGACAGGTATCCGGTAAGCGGCAGGGTCGGAACA
GGAGAGCGCACGAGGGAGCTTCCAGGGGGAAACGCCTGGTATCTTTATAGTCCTGTCGGGTTTCGCCACC
TCTGACTTGAGCGTCGATTTTTGTGATGCTCGTCAGGGGGGCGGAGCCTATGGAAAAACGCCAGCAACGC
GGCCTTTTTACGGTTCCTGGCCTTTTGCTGGCCTTTTGCTCACATGTTCTTTCCTGCGTTATCCCCTGAT
TCTGTGGATAACCGTATTACCGCCTTTGAGTGAGCTGATACCGCTCGCCGCAGCCGAACGACCGAGCGCA
GCGAGTCAGTGAGCGAGGAAGCGGAAGAGCGCCCAATACGCAAACCGCCTCTCCCCGCGCGTTGGCCGAT
TCATTAATGCAGCTGGCACGACAGGTTTCCCGACTGGAAAGCGGGCAGTGAGCGCAACGCAATTAATGTG
AGTTAGCTCACTCATTAGGCACCCCAGGCTTTACACTTTATGCTTCCGGCTCGTATGTTGTGTGGAATTG
TGAGCGGATAACAATTTCACACAGGAAACAGCTATGACCATGATTACGCCAAGCGCGCAATTAACCCTCA
CTAAAGGGAACAAAAGCTGGAGCTGCAAGC
