>Addgene plasmid #144002 | TFORF2176 | depositor partial sequence | sequence record 284130 | Insert
ACCGCCACCATGGCGGCGGCCGCCCTGAGGGACCCCGCTCAGCAGGGCTATGTGACCTTTGAGGATGTGG
CTGTCTACTTCTCCCAGGAGGAATGGAGATTGCTTGATGACGCTCAGAGGCTCCTCTACCGCAATGTGAT
GCTGGAGAACTTTACACTTCTGGCCTCTCTGGGACTTGCATCTTCCAAGACCCATGAAATAACCCAGCTG
GAGTCATGGGAGGAGCCCTTCATGCCTGCTTGGGAAGTTGTGACTTCAGCCATACCGAGAGGTTGTTGGC
ATGGAGCCGAGGCTGAGGAGGCTCCTGAGCAGATTGCTTCTGTAGGACTGCTCAGTTCAAACATTCAGCA
ACACCAGAAGCAGCACTGTGGAGAGAAACCCTTAAAAAGACAAGAGGGCAGGGTCCCAGTTTTGAGGAGT
TGCAAAGTTCACCTATCAGAGAAGTCCTTGCAAAGCAGGGAGGTTGGGAAGGCCCTCCTGATCAGCTCAG
GTGTTCTCAAGCACCAGGTGACTCACACAGGAGAGAAGTCACATAGGAGCTCCAAAAGTAGGGAGGCCTT
TCATGCTGGAAAAAGGCATTACAAATGCAGTGAATGTGGGAAAGCCTTTGGTCAGAAATATTTACTTGTT
CAGCACCAGAGACTACATGCTGGGAAAAAGACGTATGAATGCAGTGAATGTGGGAAGTTATTTAGAGATA
TGTCCAACCTTTTTATACACCAAATAGTTCACACTGGAGAAAGGCCTTACGGGTGTAGTAACTGTGGAAA
ATCCTTTAGCCGTAATGCTCACCTCATTGAACACCAGAGAGTTCACACTGGAGAAAAGCCTTTTACATGC
AGTGAATGTGGAAAAGCTTTCAGGCATAATTCCACACTTGTTCAGCATCACAAAATCCACACTGGAGTAA
GGCCTTATGAGTGCAGTGAATGTGGAAAATTGTTTAGTTTCAACTCCAGCCTCATGAAACATCAGAGAAT
TCACACTGGAGAAAGACCTTATAAGTGCAGTGAATGTGGAAAATTCTATAGCCACAAGTCCAACCTTATC
AAACATTGGCGTGTTCATACTGGAGAAAGGCCTTACAAGTGCAGCGACTGTGGGAAATTTTTTACCCAAT
GCTCAAGCCTCATGCAACATCAAAAAGTTCACACTGGAGAAAAGCCTTTTAAGTGCAATGAATGTGGGAG
ATTCTTTAGAGAGAATTCCACCCTAGTTAGACATCAGAGGGTTCACACTGGAGCAAAGCCTTATGAGTGC
AGGGAATGTGGGAAATTTTTTAGCCAAAGCTCAACCCTCATGCAACATCGAAAAGTTCACATTGGAGAAA
AGCCTTTTAAGTGCAATGAATGTGGGAGATTGTTTAGAGAGAATTCCAGCCTTGTTAAACATCAGAGGGT
TCACACTGGAGCAAAGCCTTATGAGTGCAGGGAATGTGGGAAGTTTTTTCGCCACAACTCCAGTCTTTTT
AAACATCGAAGGATTCACACTGGAGAAATGCAGTAGTAATGAACTAGTCCGTAACTTGAAAGTATTTCGA
TTTCTTGGCTTTATATATCTTGTGGAAAGGACGAGAATAGAATACCTAAGGCAATGCA
