>Addgene plasmid #144002 | TFORF2176 | depositor partial sequence | sequence record 284131 | Barcode
GAATAGAATACCTAAGGCAATGCA
